Addgene plasmid #38793: FASN
Purpose: Bacterial expression for structure determination; may not be full ORF
Depositing lab: Nicola Burgess-Brown. Depositing organization: University of Oxford.
Backbone
  Vector backbone: pNIC28-Bsa4
  Backbone manufacturer: SGC
  Vector type: Bacterial Expression
Growth in bacteria
  Bacterial resistance: Kanamycin, 50 μg/mL
  Growth temperature: 37°C
  Growth strain: Mach1
  Copy number: Low Copy
Gene/Insert
  Gene/Insert name: FASN (alt names: fatty acid synthase; PDB:2JFK)
  Species: H. sapiens (human)
  Insert size (bp): 1327
  Entrez Gene: FASN (a.k.a. FAS, OA-519, SDR27X1)
  Tag / fusion protein: His Tev (N terminal on insert)
  Cloning method: Ligation Independent Cloning
  Sequencing primers: 5′ T7; 3′ T7-term
Terms and licenses: Academic/Nonprofit Terms; Industry Terms: Not Available to Industry
How to cite: FASN was a gift from Nicola Burgess-Brown (Addgene plasmid # 38793 ; http://n2t.net/addgene:38793 ; RRID:Addgene_38793)
