[The description below was written by a language model from this plasmid's Addgene catalogue record.]
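Description:
FASN is a bacterial expression plasmid built on the pNIC28-Bsa4 backbone from the SGC, carrying a fragment of human fatty acid synthase for recombinant protein production aimed at structure determination. The insert is recorded as 1327 bp, far shorter than the full FASN coding sequence, and the record itself cautions that it may not be the full ORF; it therefore most likely encodes a single domain or sub-region of this large multifunctional enzyme, although the exact boundaries are not stated. An alternative name links the construct to a deposited crystal structure entry, consistent with its intended purpose.

The insert was introduced by ligation-independent cloning and is fused at its N terminus to a His tag followed by a TEV protease site. This arrangement allows the protein to be captured by immobilised metal affinity chromatography and the tag then to be cleaved off, leaving near-native protein suitable for crystallisation. The promoter is not explicitly listed, but the recommended sequencing primers are T7 and T7-term, indicating that the insert sits between a T7 promoter and T7 terminator, as is typical for expression in E. coli strains that supply T7 RNA polymerase. The plasmid is selected with kanamycin, is described as low copy, and is propagated in the Mach1 cloning strain; the origin of replication is not given in the record. No feature table is provided, so further details of the backbone cannot be confirmed here. Typical uses are overexpression and purification of the human FASN fragment for structural and biochemical studies.
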