>Addgene plasmid #38793 | FASN | depositor partial sequence | sequence record 48850 | FASN sequence 1327 bps
ATGCACCATCATCATCATCATTCTTCTGGTGTAGATCTGGGTACCGAGAACCTGTACTTCCAATCCATGC
GTCTGCTGCGGGCCAGCGGACGCACCCCTGAGGCCGTGCAGAAGCTGCTGGAGCAGGGCCTCCGGCACAG
CCAGGACCTGGCTTTCCTGAGCATGCTGAACGACATCGCGGCTGTCCCCGCCACCGCCATGCCCTTCCGT
GGCTACGCTGTGCTGGGTGGTGAGCGCGGTGGCCCAGAGGTGCAGCAGGTGCCCGCTGGCGAGCGCCCGC
TCTGGTTCATCTGCTCTGGGATGGGCACACAGTGGCGCGGGATGGGGCTGAGCCTCATGCGCCTGGACCG
CTTCCGAGATTCCATCCTACGCTCCGATGAGGCTGTGAAGCCATTCGGCCTGAAGGTGTCACAGCTGCTG
CTGAGCACAGACGAGAGCACCTTTGATGACATCGTCCATTCGTTTGTGAGCCTGACTGCCATCCAGATAG
GCCTCATAGACCTGCTGAGCTGCATGGGGCTGAGGCCAGATGGCATCGTCGGCCACTCCCTGGGGGAGGT
GGCCTGTGGCTACGCCGACGGCTGCCTGTCCCAGGAGGAGGCCGTCCTCGCTGCCTACTGGAGGGGACAG
TGCATCAAAGAAGCCCATCTCCCGCCGGGCGCCATGGCAGCCGTGGGCTTGTCCTGGGAGGAGTGTAAAC
AGCGCTGCCCCCCGGGCGTGGTGCCCGCCTGCCACAACTCCAAGGACACAGTCACCATCTCGGGACCTCA
GGCCCCGGTGTTTGAGTTCGTGGAGCAGCTGAGGAAGGAGGGTGTGTTTGCCAAGGAGGTGCGGACCGGC
GGTATGGCCTTCCACTCCTACTTCATGGAGGCCATCGCACCCCCACTGCTGCAGGAGCTCAAGAAGGTGA
TCCGGGAGCCGAAGCCACGTTCAGCCCGCTGGCTCAGCACCTCTATCCCCGAGGCCCAGTGGCACAGCAG
CCTGGCACGCACGTCCTCCGCCGAGTACAATGTCAACAACCTGGTGAGCCCTGTGCTGTTCCAGGAGGCC
CTGTGGCACGTGCCTGAGCACGCGGTGGTGCTGGAGATCGCGCCCCACGCCCTGCTGCAGGCTGTCCTGA
AGCGTGGCCTGAAGCCGAGCTGCACCATCATCCCCCTGATGAAGAAGGATCACAGGGACAACCTGGAGTT
CTTCCTGGCCGGCATCGGCAGGCTGCACCTCTCAGGCATCGACGCCAACCCCAATGCCTTGTTCCCACCT
GTGGAGTTCCCAGCTCCCCGAGGAACTCCCCTCATCTCCTGACAGTAAAGGTGGATACGGATCCGAA
