>Addgene plasmid #38793 | FASN | addgene partial sequence | sequence record 52695 | T7-term
CAGCCGGATCTCAGTGGTGGTGGTGGTGGTGCTCGAGTGCGGCCGCAAGCTTGTCGACGGAGCTCGAATT
CGGATCCGTATCCACCTTTACTGTCAGGAGATGAGGGGAGTTCCTCGGGGAGCTGGGAACTCCACAGGTG
GGAACAAGGCATTGGGGTTGGCGTCGATGCCTGAGAGGTGCAGCCTGCCGATGCCGGCCAGGAAGAACTC
CAGGTTGTCCCTGTGATCCTTCTTCATCAGGGGGATGATGGTGCAGCTCGGCTTCAGGCCACGCTTCAGG
ACAGCCTGCAGCAGGGCGTGGGGCGCGATCTCCAGCACCACCGCGTGCTCAGGCACGTGCCACAGGGCCT
CCTGGAACAGCACAGGGCTCACCAGGTTGTTGACATTGTACTCGGCGGAGGACGTGCGTGCCAGGCTGCT
GTGCCACTGGGCCTCGGGGATAGAGGTGCTGAGCCAGCGGGCTGAACGTGGCTTCGGCTCCCGGATCACC
TTCTTGAGCTCCTGCAGCAGTGGGGGTGCGATGGCCTCCATGAAGTAGGAGTGGAAGGCCATACCGCCGG
TCCGCACCTCCTTGGCAAACACACCCTCCTTCCTCAGCTGCTCCACGAACTCAAACACCGGGGCCTGAGG
TCCCGAGATGGTGACTGTGTCCTTGGAGTTGTGGCAGGCGGGCACCACGCCCGGGGGGCAGCGCTGTTTA
CACTCCTCCCAGGACAAGCCCACGGCTGCCATGGCGCCCGGCGGGAGATGGGCTTCTTTGATGCACTGTC
CCCTCCAGTAGGCAGCGAGGACGGCCTCCTCCTGGGACAGGCAGCCGTCGGCGTAGCCACAGGCCACCTC
CCCCAGGGAGTGGCCGACGATGCCATCTGGCCTCAGCCCCATGCAGC
