>Addgene plasmid #38793 | FASN | addgene partial sequence | sequence record 52697 | T7 5'-TAATACGACTCACTATAGGG-3'
AGAAATTCCCTCTAGAATAATTTTGTTTAACTTTAAGAAGGAGATATACATATGCACCATCATCATCATC
ATTCTTCTGGTGTAGATCTGGGTACCGAGAACCTGTACTTCCAATCCATGCGTCTGCTGCGGGCCAGCGG
ACGCACCCCTGAGGCCGTGCAGAAGCTGCTGGAGCAGGGCCTCCGGCACAGCCAGGACCTGGCTTTCCTG
AGCATGCTGAACGACATCGCGGCTGTCCCCGCCACCGCCATGCCCTTCCGTGGCTACGCTGTGCTGGGTG
GTGAGCGCGGTGGCCCAGAGGTGCAGCAGGTGCCCGCTGGCGAGCGCCCGCTCTGGTTCATCTGCTCTGG
GATGGGCACACAGTGGCGCGGGATGGGGCTGAGCCTCATGCGCCTGGACCGCTTCCGAGATTCCATCCTA
CGCTCCGATGAGGCTGTGAAGCCATTCGGCCTGAAGGTGTCACAGCTGCTGCTGAGCACAGACGAGAGCA
CCTTTGATGACATCGTCCATTCGTTTGTGAGCCTGACTGCCATCCAGATAGGCCTCATAGACCTGCTGAG
CTGCATGGGGCTGAGGCCAGATGGCATCGTCGGCCACTCCCTGGGGGAGGTGGCCTGTGGCTACGCCGAC
GGCTGCCTGTCCCAGGAGGAGGCCGTCCTCGCTGCCTACTGGAGGGGACAGTGCATCAAAGAAGCCCATC
TCCCGCCGGGCGCCATGGCAGCCGTGGGCTTGTCCTGGGAGGAGTGTAAACAGCGCTGCCCCCCGGGCGT
GGTGCCCGCCTGCCACAACTCCAAGGACACAGTCACCATCTCGGGACCTCAGGCCCCGGTGTTTGAGTTC
GTGGAGCAGCTGAGGAAGGA
